>Addgene plasmid #131497 | pORANGE Tubb3-GFP KI | depositor full sequence | sequence record 252031 | pORANGE Tubb3-GFP KI sequence 9253 bps
ACGGTTCCTGGCCTTTTGCTGGCCTTTTGCTCACATGTGAGGGCCTATTTCCCATGATTCCTTCATATTT
GCATATACGATACAAGGCTGTTAGAGAGATAATTGGAATTAATTTGACTGTAAACACAAAGATATTAGTA
CAAAATACGTGACGTAGAAAGTAATAATTTCTTGGGTAGTTTGCAGTTTTAAAATTATGTTTTAAAATGG
ACTATCATATGCTTACCGTAACTTGAAAGTATTTCGATTTCTTGGCTTTATATATCTTGTGGAAAGGACG
AAACACCGCTGCGAGCAACTTCACTTGTTTTAGAGCTAGAAATAGCAAGTTAAAATAAGGCTAGTCCGTT
ATCAACTTGAAAAAGTGGCACCGAGTCGGTGCTTTTTTGTTTTAGAGCTAGAAATAGCAAGTTAAAATAA
GGCTAGTCCGTTTTTAGCGCGTGCGCCAATTCTGCAGACAAATGGCTCTAGAAGCTTGCTGCGAGCAACT
TCACTTGGGGGATCAGGCGTGAGCAAGGGCGAGGAGCTGTTCACCGGGGTGGTGCCCATCCTGGTCGAGC
TGGACGGCGACGTAAACGGCCACAAGTTCAGCGTGTCCGGCGAGGGCGAGGGCGATGCCACCTACGGCAA
GCTGACCCTGAAGTTCATCTGCACCACCGGCAAGCTGCCCGTGCCCTGGCCCACCCTCGTGACCACCCTG
ACCTACGGCGTGCAGTGCTTCAGCCGCTACCCCGACCACATGAAGCAGCACGACTTCTTCAAGTCCGCCA
TGCCCGAAGGCTACGTCCAGGAGCGCACCATCTTCTTCAAGGACGACGGCAACTACAAGACCCGCGCCGA
GGTGAAGTTCGAGGGCGACACCCTGGTGAACCGCATCGAGCTGAAGGGCATCGACTTCAAGGAGGACGGC
AACATCCTGGGGCACAAGCTGGAGTACAACTACAACAGCCACAACGTCTATATCATGGCCGACAAGCAGA
AGAACGGCATCAAGGTGAACTTCAAGATCCGCCACAACATCGAGGACGGCAGCGTGCAGCTCGCCGACCA
CTACCAGCAGAACACCCCCATCGGCGACGGCCCCGTGCTGCTGCCCGACAACCACTACCTGAGCACCCAG
TCCGCCCTGAGCAAAGACCCCAACGAGAAGCGCGATCACATGGTCCTGCTGGAGTTCGTGACCGCCGCCG
GGATCACTCTCGGCATGGACGAGCTGTACAAGTAATGTGCTGCGAGCAACTTCACTTGGGCTCGAGGATC
CTAGGACGCGTCCTAGGACGCGTCCAGAGGTACCCGTTACATAACTTACGGTAAATGGCCCGCCTGGCTG
ACCGCCCAACGACCCCCGCCCATTGACGTCAATAGTAACGCCAATAGGGACTTTCCATTGACGTCAATGG
GTGGAGTATTTACGGTAAACTGCCCACTTGGCAGTACATCAAGTGTATCATATGCCAAGTACGCCCCCTA
TTGACGTCAATGACGGTAAATGGCCCGCCTGGCATTGTGCCCAGTACATGACCTTATGGGACTTTCCTAC
TTGGCAGTACATCTACGTATTAGTCATCGCTATTACCATGGTCGAGGTGAGCCCCACGTTCTGCTTCACT
CTCCCCATCTCCCCCCCCTCCCCACCCCCAATTTTGTATTTATTTATTTTTTAATTATTTTGTGCAGCGA
TGGGGGCGGGGGGGGGGGGGGGGCGCGCGCCAGGCGGGGCGGGGCGGGGCGAGGGGCGGGGCGGGGCGAG
GCGGAGAGGTGCGGCGGCAGCCAATCAGAGCGGCGCGCTCCGAAAGTTTCCTTTTATGGCGAGGCGGCGG
CGGCGGCGGCCCTATAAAAAGCGAAGCGCGCGGCGGGCGGGAGTCGCTGCGCGCTGCCTTCGCCCCGTGC
CCCGCTCCGCCGCCGCCTCGCGCCGCCCGCCCCGGCTCTGACTGACCGCGTTACTCCCACAGGTGAGCGG
GCGGGACGGCCCTTCTCCTCCGGGCTGTAATTAGCTGAGCAAGAGGTAAGGGTTTAAGGGATGGTTGGTT
GGTGGGGTATTAATGTTTAATTACCTGGAGCACCTGCCTGAAATCACTTTTTTTCAGGTTGGACCGGTGC
CACCATGTACCCATACGATGTTCCAGATTACGCTTCGCCGAAGAAAAAGCGCAAGGTCGAAGCGTCCGAC
AAGAAGTACAGCATCGGCCTGGACATCGGCACCAACTCTGTGGGCTGGGCCGTGATCACCGACGAGTACA
AGGTGCCCAGCAAGAAATTCAAGGTGCTGGGCAACACCGACCGGCACAGCATCAAGAAGAACCTGATCGG
AGCCCTGCTGTTCGACAGCGGCGAAACAGCCGAGGCCACCCGGCTGAAGAGAACCGCCAGAAGAAGATAC
ACCAGACGGAAGAACCGGATCTGCTATCTGCAAGAGATCTTCAGCAACGAGATGGCCAAGGTGGACGACA
GCTTCTTCCACAGACTGGAAGAGTCCTTCCTGGTGGAAGAGGATAAGAAGCACGAGCGGCACCCCATCTT
CGGCAACATCGTGGACGAGGTGGCCTACCACGAGAAGTACCCCACCATCTACCACCTGAGAAAGAAACTG
GTGGACAGCACCGACAAGGCCGACCTGCGGCTGATCTATCTGGCCCTGGCCCACATGATCAAGTTCCGGG
GCCACTTCCTGATCGAGGGCGACCTGAACCCCGACAACAGCGACGTGGACAAGCTGTTCATCCAGCTGGT
GCAGACCTACAACCAGCTGTTCGAGGAAAACCCCATCAACGCCAGCGGCGTGGACGCCAAGGCCATCCTG
TCTGCCAGACTGAGCAAGAGCAGACGGCTGGAAAATCTGATCGCCCAGCTGCCCGGCGAGAAGAAGAATG
GCCTGTTCGGCAACCTGATTGCCCTGAGCCTGGGCCTGACCCCCAACTTCAAGAGCAACTTCGACCTGGC
CGAGGATGCCAAACTGCAGCTGAGCAAGGACACCTACGACGACGACCTGGACAACCTGCTGGCCCAGATC
GGCGACCAGTACGCCGACCTGTTTCTGGCCGCCAAGAACCTGTCCGACGCCATCCTGCTGAGCGACATCC
TGAGAGTGAACACCGAGATCACCAAGGCCCCCCTGAGCGCCTCTATGATCAAGAGATACGACGAGCACCA
CCAGGACCTGACCCTGCTGAAAGCTCTCGTGCGGCAGCAGCTGCCTGAGAAGTACAAAGAGATTTTCTTC
GACCAGAGCAAGAACGGCTACGCCGGCTACATTGACGGCGGAGCCAGCCAGGAAGAGTTCTACAAGTTCA
TCAAGCCCATCCTGGAAAAGATGGACGGCACCGAGGAACTGCTCGTGAAGCTGAACAGAGAGGACCTGCT
GCGGAAGCAGCGGACCTTCGACAACGGCAGCATCCCCCACCAGATCCACCTGGGAGAGCTGCACGCCATT
CTGCGGCGGCAGGAAGATTTTTACCCATTCCTGAAGGACAACCGGGAAAAGATCGAGAAGATCCTGACCT
TCCGCATCCCCTACTACGTGGGCCCTCTGGCCAGGGGAAACAGCAGATTCGCCTGGATGACCAGAAAGAG
CGAGGAAACCATCACCCCCTGGAACTTCGAGGAAGTGGTGGACAAGGGCGCTTCCGCCCAGAGCTTCATC
GAGCGGATGACCAACTTCGATAAGAACCTGCCCAACGAGAAGGTGCTGCCCAAGCACAGCCTGCTGTACG
AGTACTTCACCGTGTATAACGAGCTGACCAAAGTGAAATACGTGACCGAGGGAATGAGAAAGCCCGCCTT
CCTGAGCGGCGAGCAGAAAAAGGCCATCGTGGACCTGCTGTTCAAGACCAACCGGAAAGTGACCGTGAAG
CAGCTGAAAGAGGACTACTTCAAGAAAATCGAGTGCTTCGACTCCGTGGAAATCTCCGGCGTGGAAGATC
GGTTCAACGCCTCCCTGGGCACATACCACGATCTGCTGAAAATTATCAAGGACAAGGACTTCCTGGACAA
TGAGGAAAACGAGGACATTCTGGAAGATATCGTGCTGACCCTGACACTGTTTGAGGACAGAGAGATGATC
GAGGAACGGCTGAAAACCTATGCCCACCTGTTCGACGACAAAGTGATGAAGCAGCTGAAGCGGCGGAGAT
ACACCGGCTGGGGCAGGCTGAGCCGGAAGCTGATCAACGGCATCCGGGACAAGCAGTCCGGCAAGACAAT
CCTGGATTTCCTGAAGTCCGACGGCTTCGCCAACAGAAACTTCATGCAGCTGATCCACGACGACAGCCTG
ACCTTTAAAGAGGACATCCAGAAAGCCCAGGTGTCCGGCCAGGGCGATAGCCTGCACGAGCACATTGCCA
ATCTGGCCGGCAGCCCCGCCATTAAGAAGGGCATCCTGCAGACAGTGAAGGTGGTGGACGAGCTCGTGAA
AGTGATGGGCCGGCACAAGCCCGAGAACATCGTGATCGAAATGGCCAGAGAGAACCAGACCACCCAGAAG
GGACAGAAGAACAGCCGCGAGAGAATGAAGCGGATCGAAGAGGGCATCAAAGAGCTGGGCAGCCAGATCC
TGAAAGAACACCCCGTGGAAAACACCCAGCTGCAGAACGAGAAGCTGTACCTGTACTACCTGCAGAATGG
GCGGGATATGTACGTGGACCAGGAACTGGACATCAACCGGCTGTCCGACTACGATGTGGACCATATCGTG
CCTCAGAGCTTTCTGAAGGACGACTCCATCGACAACAAGGTGCTGACCAGAAGCGACAAGAACCGGGGCA
AGAGCGACAACGTGCCCTCCGAAGAGGTCGTGAAGAAGATGAAGAACTACTGGCGGCAGCTGCTGAACGC
CAAGCTGATTACCCAGAGAAAGTTCGACAATCTGACCAAGGCCGAGAGAGGCGGCCTGAGCGAACTGGAT
AAGGCCGGCTTCATCAAGAGACAGCTGGTGGAAACCCGGCAGATCACAAAGCACGTGGCACAGATCCTGG
ACTCCCGGATGAACACTAAGTACGACGAGAATGACAAGCTGATCCGGGAAGTGAAAGTGATCACCCTGAA
GTCCAAGCTGGTGTCCGATTTCCGGAAGGATTTCCAGTTTTACAAAGTGCGCGAGATCAACAACTACCAC
CACGCCCACGACGCCTACCTGAACGCCGTCGTGGGAACCGCCCTGATCAAAAAGTACCCTAAGCTGGAAA
GCGAGTTCGTGTACGGCGACTACAAGGTGTACGACGTGCGGAAGATGATCGCCAAGAGCGAGCAGGAAAT
CGGCAAGGCTACCGCCAAGTACTTCTTCTACAGCAACATCATGAACTTTTTCAAGACCGAGATTACCCTG
GCCAACGGCGAGATCCGGAAGCGGCCTCTGATCGAGACAAACGGCGAAACCGGGGAGATCGTGTGGGATA
AGGGCCGGGATTTTGCCACCGTGCGGAAAGTGCTGAGCATGCCCCAAGTGAATATCGTGAAAAAGACCGA
GGTGCAGACAGGCGGCTTCAGCAAAGAGTCTATCCTGCCCAAGAGGAACAGCGATAAGCTGATCGCCAGA
AAGAAGGACTGGGACCCTAAGAAGTACGGCGGCTTCGACAGCCCCACCGTGGCCTATTCTGTGCTGGTGG
TGGCCAAAGTGGAAAAGGGCAAGTCCAAGAAACTGAAGAGTGTGAAAGAGCTGCTGGGGATCACCATCAT
GGAAAGAAGCAGCTTCGAGAAGAATCCCATCGACTTTCTGGAAGCCAAGGGCTACAAAGAAGTGAAAAAG
GACCTGATCATCAAGCTGCCTAAGTACTCCCTGTTCGAGCTGGAAAACGGCCGGAAGAGAATGCTGGCCT
CTGCCGGCGAACTGCAGAAGGGAAACGAACTGGCCCTGCCCTCCAAATATGTGAACTTCCTGTACCTGGC
CAGCCACTATGAGAAGCTGAAGGGCTCCCCCGAGGATAATGAGCAGAAACAGCTGTTTGTGGAACAGCAC
AAGCACTACCTGGACGAGATCATCGAGCAGATCAGCGAGTTCTCCAAGAGAGTGATCCTGGCCGACGCTA
ATCTGGACAAAGTGCTGTCCGCCTACAACAAGCACCGGGATAAGCCCATCAGAGAGCAGGCCGAGAATAT
CATCCACCTGTTTACCCTGACCAATCTGGGAGCCCCTGCCGCCTTCAAGTACTTTGACACCACCATCGAC
CGGAAGAGGTACACCAGCACCAAAGAGGTGCTGGACGCCACCCTGATCCACCAGAGCATCACCGGCCTGT
ACGAGACACGGATCGACCTGTCTCAGCTGGGAGGCGACAGCCCCAAGAAGAAGAGAAAGGTGGAGGCCAG
CTAAGAATTCTAACTAGAGCTCGCTGATCAGCCTCGACTGTGCCTTCTAGTTGCCAGCCATCTGTTGTTT
GCCCCTCCCCCGTGCCTTCCTTGACCCTGGAAGGTGCCACTCCCACTGTCCTTTCCTAATAAAATGAGGA
AATTGCATCGCATTGTCTGAGTAGGTGTCATTCTATTCTGGGGGGTGGGGTGGGGCAGGACAGCAAGGGG
GAGGATTGGGAAGAGAATAGCAGGCATGCTGGGGAGCGGCCGCAGGAACCCCTAGTGATGGAGTTGGCCA
CTCCCTCTCTGCGCGCTCGCTCGCTCACTGAGGCCGGGCGACCAAAGGTCGCCCGACGCCCGGGCTTTGC
CCGGGCGGCCTCAGTGAGCGAGCGAGCGCGCAGCTGCCTGCAGGGGCGCCTGATGCGGTATTTTCTCCTT
ACGCATCTGTGCGGTATTTCACACCGCATA
[95 nt withheld, positions 6751-6845]
T
[46 nt withheld, positions 6847-6892]
C
[141 nt withheld, positions 6894-7034]
CCTTTGACGTTGGAGTCCACGTTCTTT
[37 nt withheld, positions 7062-7098]
ACTCTATCTCGGGCTATTCTTTTGATTTATAAGGGATTTTGCCGATTTCGGTCTATTGGTTAAAAAATGA
GCTGATTTAACAAAAATTTAACGCGAATTTTAACAAAATATTAACGTTTACAATTTTATGGTGCACTCTC
AGTACAATCTGCTCTGATGCCGCATAGTTAAGCCAGCCCCGACACCCGCCAACACCCGCTGACGCGCCCT
GACGGGCTTGTCTGCTCCCGGCATCCGCTTACAGACAAGCTGTGACCGTCTCCGGGAGCTGCATGTGTCA
GAGGTTTTCACCGTCATCACCGAAACGCGCGAGACGAAAGGGCCTCGTGATACGCCTATTTTTATAGGTT
AATGTCATGATAATAATGGTTTCTTAGACGTCAGGTGGCACTTTTCGGGGAAATGTGCGCGGAACCCCTA
TTTGTTTATTTTTCTAAATACATTCAAATATGTATCCGCTCATGAGACAATAACCCTGATAAATGCTTCA
ATAATATTGAAAAAGGAAGAGTATGAGTATTCAACATTTCCGTGTCGCCCTTATTCCCTTTTTTGCGGCA
TTTTGCCTTCCTGTTTTTGCTCACCCAGAAACGCTGGTGAAAGTAAAAGATGCTGAAGATCAGTTGGGTG
CACGAGTGGGTTACATCGAACTGGATCTCAACAGCGGTAAGATCCTTGAGAGTTTTCGCCCCGAAGAACG
TTTTCCAATGATGAGCACTTTTAAAGTTCTGCTATGTGGCGCGGTATTATCCCGTATTGACGCCGGGCAA
GAGCAACTCGGTCGCCGCATACACTATTCTCAGAATGACTTGGTTGAGTACTCACCAGTCACAGAAAAGC
ATCTTACGGATGGCATGACAGTAAGAGAATTATGCAGTGCTGCCATAACCATGAGTGATAACACTGCGGC
CAACTTACTTCTGACAACGATCGGAGGACCGAAGGAGCTAACCGCTTTTTTGCACAACATGGGGGATCAT
GTAACTCGCCTTGATCGTTGGGAACCGGAGCTGAATGAAGCCATACCAAACGACGAGCGTGACACCACGA
TGCCTGTAGCAATGGCAACAACGTTGCGCAAACTATTAACTGGCGAACTACTTACTCTAGCTTCCCGGCA
ACAATTAATAGACTGGATGGAGGCGGATAAAGTTGCAGGACCACTTCTGCGCTCGGCCCTTCCGGCTGGC
TGGTTTATTGCTGATAAATCTGGAGCCGGTGAGCGTGGAAGCCGCGGTATCATTGCAGCACTGGGGCCAG
ATGGTAAGCCCTCCCGTATCGTAGTTATCTACACGACGGGGAGTCAGGCAACTATGGATGAACGAAATAG
ACAGATCGCTGAGATAGGTGCCTCACTGATTAAGCATTGGTAACTGTCAGACCAAGTTTACTCATATATA
CTTTAGATTGATTTAAAACTTCATTTTTAATTTAAAAGGATCTAGGTGAAGATCCTTTTTGATAATCTCA
TGACCAAAATCCCTTAACGTGAGTTTTCGTTCCACTGAGCGTCAGACCCCGTAGAAAAGATCAAAGGATC
TTCTTGAGATCCTTTTTTTCTGCGCGTAATCTGCTGCTTGCAAACAAAAAAACCACCGCTACCAGCGGTG
GTTTGTTTGCCGGATCAAGAGCTACCAACTCTTTTTCCGAAGGTAACTGGCTTCAGCAGAGCGCAGATAC
CAAATACTGTTCTTCTAGTGTAGCCGTAGTTAGGCCACCACTTCAAGAACTCTGTAGCACCGCCTACATA
CCTCGCTCTGCTAATCCTGTTACCAGTGGCTGCTGCCAGTGGCGATAAGTCGTGTCTTACCGGGTTGGAC
TCAAGACGATAGTTACCGGATAAGGCGCAGCGGTCGGGCTGAACGGGGGGTTCGTGCACACAGCCCAGCT
TGGAGCGAACGACCTACACCGAACTGAGATACCTACAGCGTGAGCTATGAGAAAGCGCCACGCTTCCCGA
AGGGAGAAAGGCGGACAGGTATCCGGTAAGCGGCAGGGTCGGAACAGGAGAGCGCACGAGGGAGCTTCCA
GGGGGAAACGCCTGGTATCTTTATAGTCCTGTCGGGTTTCGCCACCTCTGACTTGAGCGTCGATTTTTGT
GATGCTCGTCAGGGGGGCGGAGCCTATGGAAAAACGCCAGCAACGCGGCCTTTTT
Features (pLannotate 1.2.2; 19 found; start..end, strand, type, name):
     39..279     +  promoter       U6 promoter: RNA polymerase III promoter for human U6 snRNA
    307..382     +  misc_RNA       gRNA scaffold: guide RNA scaffold for the Streptococcus pyogenes CRISPR/Cas9 system
    389..432     +  misc_RNA       gRNA scaffold (fragment): guide RNA scaffold for the Streptococcus pyogenes CRISPR/Cas9 system
    509..1225    +  CDS            EGFP: the original enhanced GFP (Yang et al., 1996) mammalian codon-optimized
   1295..1580    +  enhancer       CMV enhancer: human cytomegalovirus immediate early enhancer; contains an 18-bp deletion relative to the standard CMV enhancer
   1582..1859    +  promoter       chicken β-actin promoter: No description available
   1860..2087    +  intron         hybrid intron: hybrid between chicken β-actin (CBA) and minute virus of mice (MMV) introns (Gray et al., 2011)
   2108..2135    +  CDS            3xHA (fragment): three tandem HA epitope tags
   2168..3883    +  CDS            Cas9(N): N-terminal portion of Streptococcus pyogenes Cas9 (Zetsche et al., 2015)
   3770..6268    +  CDS            Cas9(C): C-terminal portion of Streptococcus pyogenes Cas9 (Zetsche et al., 2015)
   6338..6449    +  polyA_signal   bGH poly(A) signal: bovine growth hormone polyadenylation signal
   6554..6694    +  repeat_region  AAV2 ITR: inverted terminal repeat of adeno-associated virus serotype 2 inverted
   6699..6750    -  misc_feature   bom (fragment): basis of mobility region from pBR322
   6769..7224    +  rep_origin     f1 ori (sequence partly withheld): f1 bacteriophage origin of replication; arrow indicates direction of (+) strand synthesis
   7225..7274    -  misc_feature   bom (fragment): basis of mobility region from pBR322
   7376..7411    -  CDS            rop (fragment): Rop protein, which maintains plasmids at low copy number; rop
   7506..7610    +  promoter       AmpR promoter: bla
   7611..8471    +  CDS            AmpR: β-lactamase; bla; confers resistance to ampicillin, carbenicillin, and related antibiotics
   8642..9230    +  rep_origin     ori: high-copy-number ColE1/pMB1/pBR322/pUC origin of replication
