>Addgene plasmid #131497 | pORANGE Tubb3-GFP KI | addgene full sequence | sequence record 257260 | Addgene NGS Result
GAGGCGGAGAGGTGCGGCGGCAGCCAATCAGAGCGGCGCGCTCCGAAAGTTTCCTTTTATGGCGAGGCGG
CGGCGGCGGCGGCCCTATAAAAAGCGAAGCGCGCGGCGGGCGGGAGTCGCTGCGCGCTGCCTTCGCCCCG
TGCCCCGCTCCGCCGCCGCCTCGCGCCGCCCGCCCCGGCTCTGACTGACCGCGTTACTCCCACAGGTGAG
CGGGCGGGACGGCCCTTCTCCTCCGGGCTGTAATTAGCTGAGCAAGAGGTAAGGGTTTAAGGGATGGTTG
GTTGGTGGGGTATTAATGTTTAATTACCTGGAGCACCTGCCTGAAATCACTTTTTTTCAGGTTGGACCGG
TGCCACCATGTACCCATACGATGTTCCAGATTACGCTTCGCCGAAGAAAAAGCGCAAGGTCGAAGCGTCC
GACAAGAAGTACAGCATCGGCCTGGACATCGGCACCAACTCTGTGGGCTGGGCCGTGATCACCGACGAGT
ACAAGGTGCCCAGCAAGAAATTCAAGGTGCTGGGCAACACCGACCGGCACAGCATCAAGAAGAACCTGAT
CGGAGCCCTGCTGTTCGACAGCGGCGAAACAGCCGAGGCCACCCGGCTGAAGAGAACCGCCAGAAGAAGA
TACACCAGACGGAAGAACCGGATCTGCTATCTGCAAGAGATCTTCAGCAACGAGATGGCCAAGGTGGACG
ACAGCTTCTTCCACAGACTGGAAGAGTCCTTCCTGGTGGAAGAGGATAAGAAGCACGAGCGGCACCCCAT
CTTCGGCAACATCGTGGACGAGGTGGCCTACCACGAGAAGTACCCCACCATCTACCACCTGAGAAAGAAA
CTGGTGGACAGCACCGACAAGGCCGACCTGCGGCTGATCTATCTGGCCCTGGCCCACATGATCAAGTTCC
GGGGCCACTTCCTGATCGAGGGCGACCTGAACCCCGACAACAGCGACGTGGACAAGCTGTTCATCCAGCT
GGTGCAGACCTACAACCAGCTGTTCGAGGAAAACCCCATCAACGCCAGCGGCGTGGACGCCAAGGCCATC
CTGTCTGCCAGACTGAGCAAGAGCAGACGGCTGGAAAATCTGATCGCCCAGCTGCCCGGCGAGAAGAAGA
ATGGCCTGTTCGGAAACCTGATTGCCCTGAGCCTGGGCCTGACCCCCAACTTCAAGAGCAACTTCGACCT
GGCCGAGGATGCCAAACTGCAGCTGAGCAAGGACACCTACGACGACGACCTGGACAACCTGCTGGCCCAG
ATCGGCGACCAGTACGCCGACCTGTTTCTGGCCGCCAAGAACCTGTCCGACGCCATCCTGCTGAGCGACA
TCCTGAGAGTGAACACCGAGATCACCAAGGCCCCCCTGAGCGCCTCTATGATCAAGAGATACGACGAGCA
CCACCAGGACCTGACCCTGCTGAAAGCTCTCGTGCGGCAGCAGCTGCCTGAGAAGTACAAAGAGATTTTC
TTCGACCAGAGCAAGAACGGCTACGCCGGCTACATTGACGGCGGAGCCAGCCAGGAAGAGTTCTACAAGT
TCATCAAGCCCATCCTGGAAAAGATGGACGGCACCGAGGAACTGCTCGTGAAGCTGAACAGAGAGGACCT
GCTGCGGAAGCAGCGGACCTTCGACAACGGCAGCATCCCCCACCAGATCCACCTGGGAGAGCTGCACGCC
ATTCTGCGGCGGCAGGAAGATTTTTACCCATTCCTGAAGGACAACCGGGAAAAGATCGAGAAGATCCTGA
CCTTCCGCATCCCCTACTACGTGGGCCCTCTGGCCAGGGGAAACAGCAGATTCGCCTGGATGACCAGAAA
GAGCGAGGAAACCATCACCCCCTGGAACTTCGAGGAAGTGGTGGACAAGGGCGCTTCCGCCCAGAGCTTC
ATCGAGCGGATGACCAACTTCGATAAGAACCTGCCCAACGAGAAGGTGCTGCCCAAGCACAGCCTGCTGT
ACGAGTACTTCACCGTGTATAACGAGCTGACCAAAGTGAAATACGTGACCGAGGGAATGAGAAAGCCCGC
CTTCCTGAGCGGCGAGCAGAAAAAGGCCATCGTGGACCTGCTGTTCAAGACCAACCGGAAAGTGACCGTG
AAGCAGCTGAAAGAGGACTACTTCAAGAAAATCGAGTGCTTCGACTCCGTGGAAATCTCCGGCGTGGAAG
ATCGGTTCAACGCCTCCCTGGGCACATACCACGATCTGCTGAAAATTATCAAGGACAAGGACTTCCTGGA
CAATGAGGAAAACGAGGACATTCTGGAAGATATCGTGCTGACCCTGACACTGTTTGAGGACAGAGAGATG
ATCGAGGAACGGCTGAAAACCTATGCCCACCTGTTCGACGACAAAGTGATGAAGCAGCTGAAGCGGCGGA
GATACACCGGCTGGGGCAGGCTGAGCCGGAAGCTGATCAACGGCATCCGGGACAAGCAGTCCGGCAAGAC
AATCCTGGATTTCCTGAAGTCCGACGGCTTCGCCAACAGAAACTTCATGCAGCTGATCCACGACGACAGC
CTGACCTTTAAAGAGGACATCCAGAAAGCCCAGGTGTCCGGCCAGGGCGATAGCCTGCACGAGCACATTG
CCAATCTGGCCGGCAGCCCCGCCATTAAGAAGGGCATCCTGCAGACAGTGAAGGTGGTGGACGAGCTCGT
GAAAGTGATGGGCCGGCACAAGCCCGAGAACATCGTGATCGAAATGGCCAGAGAGAACCAGACCACCCAG
AAGGGACAGAAGAACAGCCGCGAGAGAATGAAGCGGATCGAAGAGGGCATCAAAGAGCTGGGCAGCCAGA
TCCTGAAAGAACACCCCGTGGAAAACACCCAGCTGCAGAACGAGAAGCTGTACCTGTACTACCTGCAGAA
TGGGCGGGATATGTACGTGGACCAGGAACTGGACATCAACCGGCTGTCCGACTACGATGTGGACCATATC
GTGCCTCAGAGCTTTCTGAAGGACGACTCCATCGACAACAAGGTGCTGACCAGAAGCGACAAGAACCGGG
GCAAGAGCGACAACGTGCCCTCCGAAGAGGTCGTGAAGAAGATGAAGAACTACTGGCGGCAGCTGCTGAA
CGCCAAGCTGATTACCCAGAGAAAGTTCGACAATCTGACCAAGGCCGAGAGAGGCGGCCTGAGCGAACTG
GATAAGGCCGGCTTCATCAAGAGACAGCTGGTGGAAACCCGGCAGATCACAAAGCACGTGGCACAGATCC
TGGACTCCCGGATGAACACTAAGTACGACGAGAATGACAAGCTGATCCGGGAAGTGAAAGTGATCACCCT
GAAGTCCAAGCTGGTGTCCGATTTCCGGAAGGATTTCCAGTTTTACAAAGTGCGCGAGATCAACAACTAC
CACCACGCCCACGACGCCTACCTGAACGCCGTCGTGGGAACCGCCCTGATCAAAAAGTACCCTAAGCTGG
AAAGCGAGTTCGTGTACGGCGACTACAAGGTGTACGACGTGCGGAAGATGATCGCCAAGAGCGAGCAGGA
AATCGGCAAGGCTACCGCCAAGTACTTCTTCTACAGCAACATCATGAACTTTTTCAAGACCGAGATTACC
CTGGCCAACGGCGAGATCCGGAAGCGGCCTCTGATCGAGACAAACGGCGAAACCGGGGAGATCGTGTGGG
ATAAGGGCCGGGATTTTGCCACCGTGCGGAAAGTGCTGAGCATGCCCCAAGTGAATATCGTGAAAAAGAC
CGAGGTGCAGACAGGCGGCTTCAGCAAAGAGTCTATCCTGCCCAAGAGGAACAGCGATAAGCTGATCGCC
AGAAAGAAGGACTGGGACCCTAAGAAGTACGGCGGCTTCGACAGCCCCACCGTGGCCTATTCTGTGCTGG
TGGTGGCCAAAGTGGAAAAGGGCAAGTCCAAGAAACTGAAGAGTGTGAAAGAGCTGCTGGGGATCACCAT
CATGGAAAGAAGCAGCTTCGAGAAGAATCCCATCGACTTTCTGGAAGCCAAGGGCTACAAAGAAGTGAAA
AAGGACCTGATCATCAAGCTGCCTAAGTACTCCCTGTTCGAGCTGGAAAACGGCCGGAAGAGAATGCTGG
CCTCTGCCGGCGAACTGCAGAAGGGAAACGAACTGGCCCTGCCCTCCAAATATGTGAACTTCCTGTACCT
GGCCAGCCACTATGAGAAGCTGAAGGGCTCCCCCGAGGATAATGAGCAGAAACAGCTGTTTGTGGAACAG
CACAAGCACTACCTGGACGAGATCATCGAGCAGATCAGCGAGTTCTCCAAGAGAGTGATCCTGGCCGACG
CTAATCTGGACAAAGTGCTGTCCGCCTACAACAAGCACCGGGATAAGCCCATCAGAGAGCAGGCCGAGAA
TATCATCCACCTGTTTACCCTGACCAATCTGGGAGCCCCTGCCGCCTTCAAGTACTTTGACACCACCATC
GACCGGAAGAGGTACACCAGCACCAAAGAGGTGCTGGACGCCACCCTGATCCACCAGAGCATCACCGGCC
TGTACGAGACACGGATCGACCTGTCTCAGCTGGGAGGCGACAGCCCCAAGAAGAAGAGAAAGGTGGAGGC
CAGCTAAGAATTCTAACTAGAGCTCGCTGATCAGCCTCGACTGTGCCTTCTAGTTGCCAGCCATCTGTTG
TTTGCCCCTCCCCCGTGCCTTCCTTGACCCTGGAAGGTGCCACTCCCACTGTCCTTTCCTAATAAAATGA
GGAAATTGCATCGCATTGTCTGAGTAGGTGTCATTCTATTCTGGGGGGTGGGGTGGGGCAGGACAGCAAG
GGGGAGGATTGGGAAGAGAATAGCAGGCATGCTGGGGAGCGGCCGCAGGAACCCCTAGTGATGGAGTTGG
CCACTCCCTCTCTGCGCGCTCGCTCGCTCACTGAGGCCGGGCGACCAAAGGTCGCCCGACGCCCGGGCTT
TGCCCGGGCGGCCTCAGTGAGCGAGCGAGCGCGCAGCTGCCTGCAGGGGCGCCTGATGCGGTATTTTCTC
CTTACGCATCTGTGCGGTATTTCACACCGCATA
[95 nt withheld, positions 5004-5098]
T
[46 nt withheld, positions 5100-5145]
C
[141 nt withheld, positions 5147-5287]
CCTTTGACGTTGGAGTCCACGTTCTTT
[37 nt withheld, positions 5315-5351]
ACTCTATCTCGGGCTATTCTTTTGATTTATAAGGGATTTTGCCGATTTCGGTCTATTGGTTAAAAAATGA
GCTGATTTAACAAAAATTTAACGCGAATTTTAACAAAATATTAACGTTTACAATTTTATGGTGCACTCTC
AGTACAATCTGCTCTGATGCCGCATAGTTAAGCCAGCCCCGACACCCGCCAACACCCGCTGACGCGCCCT
GACGGGCTTGTCTGCTCCCGGCATCCGCTTACAGACAAGCTGTGACCGTCTCCGGGAGCTGCATGTGTCA
GAGGTTTTCACCGTCATCACCGAAACGCGCGAGACGAAAGGGCCTCGTGATACGCCTATTTTTATAGGTT
AATGTCATGATAATAATGGTTTCTTAGACGTCAGGTGGCACTTTTCGGGGAAATGTGCGCGGAACCCCTA
TTTGTTTATTTTTCTAAATACATTCAAATATGTATCCGCTCATGAGACAATAACCCTGATAAATGCTTCA
ATAATATTGAAAAAGGAAGAGTATGAGTATTCAACATTTCCGTGTCGCCCTTATTCCCTTTTTTGCGGCA
TTTTGCCTTCCTGTTTTTGCTCACCCAGAAACGCTGGTGAAAGTAAAAGATGCTGAAGATCAGTTGGGTG
CACGAGTGGGTTACATCGAACTGGATCTCAACAGCGGTAAGATCCTTGAGAGTTTTCGCCCCGAAGAACG
TTTTCCAATGATGAGCACTTTTAAAGTTCTGCTATGTGGCGCGGTATTATCCCGTATTGACGCCGGGCAA
GAGCAACTCGGTCGCCGCATACACTATTCTCAGAATGACTTGGTTGAGTACTCACCAGTCACAGAAAAGC
ATCTTACGGATGGCATGACAGTAAGAGAATTATGCAGTGCTGCCATAACCATGAGTGATAACACTGCGGC
CAACTTACTTCTGACAACGATCGGAGGACCGAAGGAGCTAACCGCTTTTTTGCACAACATGGGGGATCAT
GTAACTCGCCTTGATCGTTGGGAACCGGAGCTGAATGAAGCCATACCAAACGACGAGCGTGACACCACGA
TGCCTGTAGCAATGGCAACAACGTTGCGCAAACTATTAACTGGCGAACTACTTACTCTAGCTTCCCGGCA
ACAATTAATAGACTGGATGGAGGCGGATAAAGTTGCAGGACCACTTCTGCGCTCGGCCCTTCCGGCTGGC
TGGTTTATTGCTGATAAATCTGGAGCCGGTGAGCGTGGAAGCCGCGGTATCATTGCAGCACTGGGGCCAG
ATGGTAAGCCCTCCCGTATCGTAGTTATCTACACGACGGGGAGTCAGGCAACTATGGATGAACGAAATAG
ACAGATCGCTGAGATAGGTGCCTCACTGATTAAGCATTGGTAACTGTCAGACCAAGTTTACTCATATATA
CTTTAGATTGATTTAAAACTTCATTTTTAATTTAAAAGGATCTAGGTGAAGATCCTTTTTGATAATCTCA
TGACCAAAATCCCTTAACGTGAGTTTTCGTTCCACTGAGCGTCAGACCCCGTAGAAAAGATCAAAGGATC
TTCTTGAGATCCTTTTTTTCTGCGCGTAATCTGCTGCTTGCAAACAAAAAAACCACCGCTACCAGCGGTG
GTTTGTTTGCCGGATCAAGAGCTACCAACTCTTTTTCCGAAGGTAACTGGCTTCAGCAGAGCGCAGATAC
CAAATACTGTTCTTCTAGTGTAGCCGTAGTTAGGCCACCACTTCAAGAACTCTGTAGCACCGCCTACATA
CCTCGCTCTGCTAATCCTGTTACCAGTGGCTGCTGCCAGTGGCGATAAGTCGTGTCTTACCGGGTTGGAC
TCAAGACGATAGTTACCGGATAAGGCGCAGCGGTCGGGCTGAACGGGGGGTTCGTGCACACAGCCCAGCT
TGGAGCGAACGACCTACACCGAACTGAGATACCTACAGCGTGAGCTATGAGAAAGCGCCACGCTTCCCGA
AGGGAGAAAGGCGGACAGGTATCCGGTAAGCGGCAGGGTCGGAACAGGAGAGCGCACGAGGGAGCTTCCA
GGGGGAAACGCCTGGTATCTTTATAGTCCTGTCGGGTTTCGCCACCTCTGACTTGAGCGTCGATTTTTGT
GATGCTCGTCAGGGGGGCGGAGCCTATGGAAAAACGCCAGCAACGCGGCCTTTTTACGGTTCCTGGCCTT
TTGCTGGCCTTTTGCTCACATGTGAGGGCCTATTTCCCATGATTCCTTCATATTTGCATATACGATACAA
GGCTGTTAGAGAGATAATTGGAATTAATTTGACTGTAAACACAAAGATATTAGTACAAAATACGTGACGT
AGAAAGTAATAATTTCTTGGGTAGTTTGCAGTTTTAAAATTATGTTTTAAAATGGACTATCATATGCTTA
CCGTAACTTGAAAGTATTTCGATTTCTTGGCTTTATATATCTTGTGGAAAGGACGAAACACCGCTGCGAG
CAACTTCACTTGTTTTAGAGCTAGAAATAGCAAGTTAAAATAAGGCTAGTCCGTTATCAACTTGAAAAAG
TGGCACCGAGTCGGTGCTTTTTTGTTTTAGAGCTAGAAATAGCAAGTTAAAATAAGGCTAGTCCGTTTTT
AGCGCGTGCGCCAATTCTGCAGACAAATGGCTCTAGAAGCTTGCTGCGAGCAACTTCACTTGGGGGATCA
GGCGTGAGCAAGGGCGAGGAGCTGTTCACCGGGGTGGTGCCCATCCTGGTCGAGCTGGACGGCGACGTAA
ACGGCCACAAGTTCAGCGTGTCCGGCGAGGGCGAGGGCGATGCCACCTACGGCAAGCTGACCCTGAAGTT
CATCTGCACCACCGGCAAGCTGCCCGTGCCCTGGCCCACCCTCGTGACCACCCTGACCTACGGCGTGCAG
TGCTTCAGCCGCTACCCCGACCACATGAAGCAGCACGACTTCTTCAAGTCCGCCATGCCCGAAGGCTACG
TCCAGGAGCGCACCATCTTCTTCAAGGACGACGGCAACTACAAGACCCGCGCCGAGGTGAAGTTCGAGGG
CGACACCCTGGTGAACCGCATCGAGCTGAAGGGCATCGACTTCAAGGAGGACGGCAACATCCTGGGGCAC
AAGCTGGAGTACAACTACAACAGCCACAACGTCTATATCATGGCCGACAAGCAGAAGAACGGCATCAAGG
TGAACTTCAAGATCCGCCACAACATCGAGGACGGCAGCGTGCAGCTCGCCGACCACTACCAGCAGAACAC
CCCCATCGGCGACGGCCCCGTGCTGCTGCCCGACAACCACTACCTGAGCACCCAGTCCGCCCTGAGCAAA
GACCCCAACGAGAAGCGCGATCACATGGTCCTGCTGGAGTTCGTGACCGCCGCCGGGATCACTCTCGGCA
TGGACGAGCTGTACAAGTAATGTGCTGCGAGCAACTTCACTTGGGCTCGAGGATCCTAGGACGCGTCCTA
GGACGCGTCCAGAGGTACCCGTTACATAACTTACGGTAAATGGCCCGCCTGGCTGACCGCCCAACGACCC
CCGCCCATTGACGTCAATAGTAACGCCAATAGGGACTTTCCATTGACGTCAATGGGTGGAGTATTTACGG
TAAACTGCCCACTTGGCAGTACATCAAGTGTATCATATGCCAAGTACGCCCCCTATTGACGTCAATGACG
GTAAATGGCCCGCCTGGCATTGTGCCCAGTACATGACCTTATGGGACTTTCCTACTTGGCAGTACATCTA
CGTATTAGTCATCGCTATTACCATGGTCGAGGTGAGCCCCACGTTCTGCTTCACTCTCCCCATCTCCCCC
CCCTCCCCACCCCCAATTTTGTATTTATTTATTTTTTAATTATTTTGTGCAGCGANNNGGGCGGGGC
Features (pLannotate 1.2.2; 20 found; start..end, strand, type, name):
    113..340     +  intron         hybrid intron: hybrid between chicken β-actin (CBA) and minute virus of mice (MMV) introns (Gray et al., 2011)
    361..388     +  CDS            3xHA (fragment): three tandem HA epitope tags
    421..2022    +  CDS            Cas9(N): N-terminal portion of Streptococcus pyogenes Cas9 (Zetsche et al., 2015)
   2023..4521    +  CDS            Cas9(C): C-terminal portion of Streptococcus pyogenes Cas9 (Zetsche et al., 2015)
   4591..4702    +  polyA_signal   bGH poly(A) signal: bovine growth hormone polyadenylation signal
   4807..4947    +  repeat_region  AAV2 ITR: inverted terminal repeat of adeno-associated virus serotype 2 inverted
   4952..5003    -  misc_feature   bom (fragment): basis of mobility region from pBR322
   5022..5477    +  rep_origin     f1 ori (sequence partly withheld): f1 bacteriophage origin of replication; arrow indicates direction of (+) strand synthesis
   5478..5527    -  misc_feature   bom (fragment): basis of mobility region from pBR322
   5629..5664    -  CDS            rop (fragment): Rop protein, which maintains plasmids at low copy number; rop
   5759..5863    +  promoter       AmpR promoter: bla
   5864..6724    +  CDS            AmpR: β-lactamase; bla; confers resistance to ampicillin, carbenicillin, and related antibiotics
   6895..7483    +  rep_origin     ori: high-copy-number ColE1/pMB1/pBR322/pUC origin of replication
   7545..7785    +  promoter       U6 promoter: RNA polymerase III promoter for human U6 snRNA
   7813..7888    +  misc_RNA       gRNA scaffold: guide RNA scaffold for the Streptococcus pyogenes CRISPR/Cas9 system
   7895..7938    +  misc_RNA       gRNA scaffold (fragment): guide RNA scaffold for the Streptococcus pyogenes CRISPR/Cas9 system
   8015..8731    +  CDS            EGFP: the original enhanced GFP (Yang et al., 1996) mammalian codon-optimized
   8801..9086    +  enhancer       CMV enhancer: human cytomegalovirus immediate early enhancer; contains an 18-bp deletion relative to the standard CMV enhancer
   9088..9197    +  promoter       chicken β-actin promoter (fragment): contains a 21-bp deletion relative to the standard chicken β-actin promoter
   9190..112     +  promoter       chicken β-actin promoter (fragment) (across the origin): contains a 21-bp deletion relative to the standard chicken β-actin promoter
