[The description below was written by a language model from this plasmid's Addgene catalogue record and pLannotate feature annotations shown in this document.]
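Description:
pORANGE Tubb3-GFP KI is a single-plasmid CRISPR/Cas9 knock-in construct built on the pORANGE backbone for tagging the endogenous β3-tubulin gene (Tubb3) of mouse or rat with GFP. It is catalogued as a mammalian expression vector. It is propagated in E. coli as a high-copy plasmid through a ColE1/pUC-type origin with ampicillin selection (β-lactamase under its own promoter), and it also carries an f1 phage origin. A single annotated AAV2 inverted terminal repeat lies downstream of the Cas9 cassette. With only one ITR annotated, the tables do not indicate a complete AAV packaging unit.

The plasmid combines three functional modules. A human U6 RNA polymerase III promoter drives a guide RNA fused to the Streptococcus pyogenes gRNA scaffold, directing cleavage near the Tubb3 stop codon. A Cbh-type promoter (CMV enhancer, chicken β-actin promoter and a hybrid CBA/MVM intron) expresses S. pyogenes Cas9, which is preceded by a fragment matching HA epitope sequence and terminated by the bovine growth hormone polyadenylation signal. Between these two cassettes sits a promoterless EGFP coding sequence that serves as the donor. Once Cas9 cuts the genomic target, the donor is meant to integrate so that GFP is fused in frame to the C-terminus of β3-tubulin and expressed under native regulation. The exact sequences flanking the donor are not annotated.

According to the record, the construct belongs to a toolbox for epitope tagging of endogenous proteins in neurons, here allowing β3-tubulin to be visualised without overexpression. The depositor sequence (9,253 nt) and the repository's sequencing result (9,198 nt) show the same feature set and order. They differ slightly in length, apparently within the Cas9 region.
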