Addgene plasmid #131497: pORANGE Tubb3-GFP KI
Purpose: Endogenous tagging of β3 Tubulin: C-terminal (amino acid position: STOP codon)
Depositing lab: Harold MacGillavry. Depositing organization: Utrecht University. Publication: ORANGE: A CRISPR/Cas9-based genome editing toolbox for epitope tagging of endogenous proteins in neurons. Willems J, de Jong APH, Scheefhals N, Mertens E, Catsburg LAE, Poorthuis RB, de Winter F, Verhaagen J, Meye FJ, MacGillavry HD. PLoS Biol. 2020 Apr 10;18(4):e3000665. doi: 10.1371/journal.pbio.3000665. PubMed 32275651.
Backbone
  Vector backbone: pORANGE
  Backbone size w/o insert (bp): 9253
  Vector type: Mammalian Expression
Growth in bacteria
  Bacterial resistance: Ampicillin, 100 μg/mL
  Growth temperature: 37°C
  Growth strain: DH5alpha
  Copy number: High Copy
Gene/Insert
  Gene/Insert name: gRNA and GFP donor
  gRNA/shRNA sequence: GCTGCGAGCAACTTCACTT
  Species: M. musculus (mouse), R. norvegicus (rat)
  Entrez Gene: Tubb3 (a.k.a. 3200002H15Rik, M(beta)3, M(beta)6); Tubb3
  Promoter: U6 and Cbh
  Cloning method: Restriction Enzyme; 5′ cloning site Unknown (unknown if destroyed); 3′ cloning site Unknown (unknown if destroyed)
  Sequencing primers: 5′ aaggctgttagagagataattggaa; 3′ cgggccatttaccgtaagtt
Terms and licenses: Academic/Nonprofit Terms; Industry Terms: Not Available to Industry
How to cite: pORANGE Tubb3-GFP KI was a gift from Harold MacGillavry (Addgene plasmid # 131497 ; http://n2t.net/addgene:131497 ; RRID:Addgene_131497)
